>Addgene plasmid #51010 | pLenti.PGK.LifeAct-GFP.W | addgene full sequence | sequence record 291815 | Addgene NGS Result
AGCTTAATGTAGTCTTATGCAATACTCTTGTAGTCTTGCAACATGGTAACGATGAGTTAGCAACATGCCT
TACAAGGAGAGAAAAAGCACCGTGCATGCCGATTGGTGGAAGTAAGGTGGTACGATCGTGCCTTATTAGG
AAGGCAACAGACGGGTCTGACATGGATTGGACGAACCACTGAATTGCCGCATTGCAGAGATATTGTATTT
AAGTGCCTAGCTCGATACATAAACGGGTCTCTCTGGTTAGACCAGATCTGAGCCTGGGAGCTCTCTGGCT
AACTAGGGAACCCACTGCTTAAGCCTCAATAAAGCTTGCCTTGAGTGCTTCAAGTAGTGTGTGCCCGTCT
GTTGTGTGACTCTGGTAACTAGAGATCCCTCAGACCCTTTTAGTCAGTGTGGAAAATCTCTAGCAGTGGC
GCCCGAACAGGGACTTGAAAGCGAAAGGGAAACCAGAGGAGCTCTCTCGACGCAGGACTCGGCTTGCTGA
AGCGCGCACGGCAAGAGGCGAGGGGCGGCGACTGGTGAGTACGCCAAAAATTTTGACTAGCGGAGGCTAG
AAGGAGAGAGATGGGTGCGAGAGCGTCAGTATTAAGCGGGGGAGAATTAGATCGCGATGGGAAAAAATTC
GGTTAAGGCCAGGGGGAAAGAAAAAATATAAATTAAAACATATAGTATGGGCAAGCAGGGAGCTAGAACG
ATTCGCAGTTAATCCTGGCCTGTTAGAAACATCAGAAGGCTGTAGACAAATACTGGGACAGCTACAACCA
TCCCTTCAGACAGGATCAGAAGAACTTAGATCATTATATAATACAGTAGCAACCCTCTATTGTGTGCATC
AAAGGATAGAGATAAAAGACACCAAGGAAGCTTTAGACAAGATAGAGGAAGAGCAAAACAAAAGTAAGAC
CACCGCACAGCAAGCGGCCGCTGATCTTCAGACCTGGAGGAGGAGATATGAGGGACAATTGGAGAAGTGA
ATTATATAAATATAAAGTAGTAAAAATTGAACCATTAGGAGTAGCACCCACCAAGGCAAAGAGAAGAGTG
GTGCAGAGAGAAAAAAGAGCAGTGGGAATAGGAGCTTTGTTCCTTGGGTTCTTGGGAGCAGCAGGAAGCA
CTATGGGCGCAGCGTCAATGACGCTGACGGTACAGGCCAGACAATTATTGTCTGGTATAGTGCAGCAGCA
GAACAATTTGCTGAGGGCTATTGAGGCGCAACAGCATCTGTTGCAACTCACAGTCTGGGGCATCAAGCAG
CTCCAGGCAAGAATCCTGGCTGTGGAAAGATACCTAAAGGATCAACAGCTCCTGGGGATTTGGGGTTGCT
CTGGAAAACTCATTTGCACCACTGCTGTGCCTTGGAATGCTAGTTGGAGTAATAAATCTCTGGAACAGAT
TTGGAATCACACGACCTGGATGGAGTGGGACAGAGAAATTAACAATTACACAAGCTTAATACACTCCTTA
ATTGAAGAATCGCAAAACCAGCAAGAAAAGAATGAACAAGAATTATTGGAATTAGATAAATGGGCAAGTT
TGTGGAATTGGTTTAACATAACAAATTGGCTGTGGTATATAAAATTATTCATAATGATAGTAGGAGGCTT
GGTAGGTTTAAGAATAGTTTTTGCTGTACTTTCTATAGTGAATAGAGTTAGGCAGGGATATTCACCATTA
TCGTTTCAGACCCACCTCCCAACCCCGAGGGGACCCGACAGGCCCGAAGGAATAGAAGAAGAAGGTGGAG
AGAGAGACAGAGACAGATCCATTCGATTAGTGAACGGATCTCGACGGTATCGGTTAACTTTTAAAAGAAA
AGGGGGGATTGGGGGGTACAGTGCAGGGGAAAGAATAGTAGACATAATAGCAACAGACATACAAACTAAA
GAATTACAAAAACAAATTACAAAAATTCAAAATTTTATCGATCACGAGACTAGCCTCGAGAAGCTTGATA
TCGAATTCCACGGGGTTGGGGTTGCGCCTTTTCCAAGGCAGCCCTGGGTTTGCGCAGGGACGCGGCTGCT
CTGGGCGTGGTTCCGGGAAACGCAGCGGCGCCGACCCTGGGTCTCGCACATTCTTCACGTCCGTTCGCAG
CGTCACCCGGATCTTCGCCGCTACCCTTGTGGGCCCCCCGGCGACGCTTCCTGCTCCGCCCCTAAGTCGG
GAAGGTTCCTTGCGGTTCGCGGCGTGCCGGACGTGACAAACGGAAGCCGCACGTCTCACTAGTACCCTCG
CAGACGGACAGCGCCAGGGAGCAATGGCAGCGCGCCGACCGCGATGGGCTGTGGCCAATAGCGGCTGCTC
AGCAGGGCGCGCCGAGAGCAGCGGCCGGGAAGGGGCGGTGCGGGAGGCGGGGTGTGGGGCGGTAGTGTGG
GCCCTGTTCCTGCCCGCGCGGTGTTCCGCATTCTGCAAGCCTCCGGAGCGCACGTCGGCAGTCGGCTCCC
TCGTTGACCGAATCACCGACCTCTCTCCCCAGGGGGATCCTAGCGCTACCGGACTCAGATCTCGAGCTCA
AGCTTCGAATTCATGGGTGTCGCAGATTTGATCAAGAAATTCGAAAGCATCTCAAAGGAAGAAGGGGATC
CACCGGTCGCCACCATGGTGAGCAAGGGCGAGGAGCTGTTCACCGGGGTGGTGCCCATCCTGGTCGAGCT
GGACGGCGACGTAAACGGCCACAAGTTCAGCGTGTCCGGCGAGGGCGAGGGCGATGCCACCTACGGCAAG
CTGACCCTGAAGTTCATCTGCACCACCGGCAAGCTGCCCGTGCCCTGGCCCACCCTCGTGACCACCCTGA
CCTACGGCGTGCAGTGCTTCAGCCGCTACCCCGACCACATGAAGCAGCACGACTTCTTCAAGTCCGCCAT
GCCCGAAGGCTACGTCCAGGAGCGCACCATCTTCTTCAAGGACGACGGCAACTACAAGACCCGCGCCGAG
GTGAAGTTCGAGGGCGACACCCTGGTGAACCGCATCGAGCTGAAGGGCATCGACTTCAAGGAGGACGGCA
ACATCCTGGGGCACAAGCTGGAGTACAACTACAACAGCCACAACGTCTATATCATGGCCGACAAGCAGAA
GAACGGCATCAAGGTGAACTTCAAGATCCGCCACAACATCGAGGACGGCAGCGTGCAGCTCGCCGACCAC
TACCAGCAGAACACCCCCATCGGCGACGGCCCCGTGCTGCTGCCCGACAACCACTACCTGAGCACCCAGT
CCGCCCTGAGCAAAGACCCCAACGAGAAGCGCGATCACATGGTCCTGCTGGAGTTCGTGACCGCCGCCGG
GATCACTCTCGGCATGGACGAGCTGTACAAGTAAAGCGGCCTCGACAATCAACCTCTGGATTACAAAATT
TGTGAAAGATTGACTGGTATTCTTAACTATGTTGCTCCTTTTACGCTATGTGGATACGCTGCTTTAATGC
CTTTGTATCATGCTATTGCTTCCCGTATGGCTTTCATTTTCTCCTCCTTGTATAAATCCTGGTTGCTGTC
TCTTTATGAGGAGTTGTGGCCCGTTGTCAGGCAACGTGGCGTGGTGTGCACTGTGTTTGCTGACGCAACC
CCCACTGGTTGGGGCATTGCCACCACCTGTCAGCTCCTTTCCGGGACTTTCGCTTTCCCCCTCCCTATTG
CCACGGCGGAACTCATCGCCGCCTGCCTTGCCCGCTGCTGGACAGGGGCTCGGCTGTTGGGCACTGACAA
TTCCGTGGTGTTGTCGGGGAAGCTGACGTCCTTTCCATGGCTGCTCGCCTGTGTTGCCACCTGGATTCTG
CGCGGGACGTCCTTCTGCTACGTCCCTTCGGCCCTCAATCCAGCGGACCTTCCTTCCCGCGGCCTGCTGC
CGGCTCTGCGGCCTCTTCCGCGTCTTCGCCTTCGCCCTCAGACGAGTCGGATCTCCCTTTGGGCCGCCTC
CCCGCCTGGAATTCGAGCTCGGTACCTTTAAGACCAATGACTTACAAGGCAGCTGTAGATCTTAGCCACT
TTTTAAAAGAAAAGGGGGGACTGGAAGGGCTAATTCACTCCCAACGAAGACAAGATCTGCTTTTTGCTTG
TACTGGGTCTCTCTGGTTAGACCAGATCTGAGCCTGGGAGCTCTCTGGCTAACTAGGGAACCCACTGCTT
AAGCCTCAATAAAGCTTGCCTTGAGTGCTTCAAGTAGTGTGTGCCCGTCTGTTGTGTGACTCTGGTAACT
AGAGATCCCTCAGACCCTTTTAGTCAGTGTGGAAAATCTCTAGCAGTAGTAGTTCATGTCATCTTATTAT
TCAGTATTTATAACTTGCAAAGAAATGAATATCAGAGAGTGAGAGGAACTTGTTTATTGCAGCTTATAAT
GGTTACAAATAAAGCAATAGCATCACAAATTTCACAAATAAAGCATTTTTTTCACTGCATTCTAGTTGTG
GTTTGTCCAAACTCATCAATGTATCTTATCATGTCTGGCTCTAGCTATCCCGCCCCTAACTCCGCCCATC
CCGCCCCTAACTCCGCCCAGTTCCGCCCATTCTCCGCCCCATGGCTGACTAATTTTTTTTATTTATGCAG
AGGCCGAGGCCGCCTCGGCCTCTGAGCTATTCCAGAAGTAGTGAGGAGGCTTTTTTGGAGGCCTAGGGAC
GTACCCAATTCGCCCTATAGTGAGTCGTATTACGCGCGCTCACTGGCCGTCGTTTTACAACGTCGTGACT
GGGAAAACCCTGGCGTTACCCAACTTAATCGCCTTGCAGCACATCCCCCTTTCGCCAGCTGGCGTAATAG
CGAAGAGGCCCGCACCGATCGCCCTTCCCAACAGTTGCGCAGCCTGAATGGCGAATGGG
[124 nt withheld, positions 4820-4943]
C
[91 nt withheld, positions 4945-5035]
A
[49 nt withheld, positions 5037-5085]
CCTTTGACGTTGGAGTCCACGTTCTTT
[37 nt withheld, positions 5113-5149]
ACCCTATCTCGGTCTATTCTTTTGATTTATAAGGGATTTTGCCGATTTCGGCCTATTGGTTAAAAAATGA
GCTGATTTAACAAAAATTTAACGCGAATTTTAACAAAATATTAACGCTTACAATTTAGGTGGCACTTTTC
GGGGAAATGTGCGCGGAACCCCTATTTGTTTATTTTTCTAAATACATTCAAATATGTATCCGCTCATGAG
ACAATAACCCTGATAAATGCTTCAATAATATTGAAAAAGGAAGAGTATGAGTATTCAACATTTCCGTGTC
GCCCTTATTCCCTTTTTTGCGGCATTTTGCCTTCCTGTTTTTGCTCACCCAGAAACGCTGGTGAAAGTAA
AAGATGCTGAAGATCAGTTGGGTGCACGAGTGGGTTACATCGAACTGGATCTCAACAGCGGTAAGATCCT
TGAGAGTTTTCGCCCCGAAGAACGTTTTCCAATGATGAGCACTTTTAAAGTTCTGCTATGTGGCGCGGTA
TTATCCCGTATTGACGCCGGGCAAGAGCAACTCGGTCGCCGCATACACTATTCTCAGAATGACTTGGTTG
AGTACTCACCAGTCACAGAAAAGCATCTTACGGATGGCATGACAGTAAGAGAATTATGCAGTGCTGCCAT
AACCATGAGTGATAACACTGCGGCCAACTTACTTCTGACAACGATCGGAGGACCGAAGGAGCTAACCGCT
TTTTTGCACAACATGGGGGATCATGTAACTCGCCTTGATCGTTGGGAACCGGAGCTGAATGAAGCCATAC
CAAACGACGAGCGTGACACCACGATGCCTGTAGCAATGGCAACAACGTTGCGCAAACTATTAACTGGCGA
ACTACTTACTCTAGCTTCCCGGCAACAATTAATAGACTGGATGGAGGCGGATAAAGTTGCAGGACCACTT
CTGCGCTCGGCCCTTCCGGCTGGCTGGTTTATTGCTGATAAATCTGGAGCCGGTGAGCGTGGGTCTCGCG
GTATCATTGCAGCACTGGGGCCAGATGGTAAGCCCTCCCGTATCGTAGTTATCTACACGACGGGGAGTCA
GGCAACTATGGATGAACGAAATAGACAGATCGCTGAGATAGGTGCCTCACTGATTAAGCATTGGTAACTG
TCAGACCAAGTTTACTCATATATACTTTAGATTGATTTAAAACTTCATTTTTAATTTAAAAGGATCTAGG
TGAAGATCCTTTTTGATAATCTCATGACCAAAATCCCTTAACGTGAGTTTTCGTTCCACTGAGCGTCAGA
CCCCGTAGAAAAGATCAAAGGATCTTCTTGAGATCCTTTTTTTCTGCGCGTAATCTGCTGCTTGCAAACA
AAAAAACCACCGCTACCAGCGGTGGTTTGTTTGCCGGATCAAGAGCTACCAACTCTTTTTCCGAAGGTAA
CTGGCTTCAGCAGAGCGCAGATACCAAATACTGTTCTTCTAGTGTAGCCGTAGTTAGGCCACCACTTCAA
GAACTCTGTAGCACCGCCTACATACCTCGCTCTGCTAATCCTGTTACCAGTGGCTGCTGCCAGTGGCGAT
AAGTCGTGTCTTACCGGGTTGGACTCAAGACGATAGTTACCGGATAAGGCGCAGCGGTCGGGCTGAACGG
GGGGTTCGTGCACACAGCCCAGCTTGGAGCGAACGACCTACACCGAACTGAGATACCTACAGCGTGAGCT
ATGAGAAAGCGCCACGCTTCCCGAAGGGAGAAAGGCGGACAGGTATCCGGTAAGCGGCAGGGTCGGAACA
GGAGAGCGCACGAGGGAGCTTCCAGGGGGAAACGCCTGGTATCTTTATAGTCCTGTCGGGTTTCGCCACC
TCTGACTTGAGCGTCGATTTTTGTGATGCTCGTCAGGGGGGCGGAGCCTATGGAAAAACGCCAGCAACGC
GGCCTTTTTACGGTTCCTGGCCTTTTGCTGGCCTTTTGCTCACATGTTCTTTCCTGCGTTATCCCCTGAT
TCTGTGGATAACCGTATTACCGCCTTTGAGTGAGCTGATACCGCTCGCCGCAGCCGAACGACCGAGCGCA
GCGAGTCAGTGAGCGAGGAAGCGGAAGAGCGCCCAATACGCAAACCGCCTCTCCCCGCGCGTTGGCCGAT
TCATTAATGCAGCTGGCACGACAGGTTTCCCGACTGGAAAGCGGGCAGTGAGCGCAACGCAATTAATGTG
AGTTAGCTCACTCATTAGGCACCCCAGGCTTTACACTTTATGCTTCCGGCTCGTATGTTGTGTGGAATTG
TGAGCGGATAACAATTTCACACAGGAAACAGCTATGACCATGATTACGCCAAGCGCGCAATTAACCCTCA
CTAAAGGGAACAAAAGCTGGAGCTGCA
Features (pLannotate 1.2.2; 28 found; start..end, strand, type, name):
      8..234     +  promoter       RSV promoter: Rous sarcoma virus enhancer/promoter
    235..415     +  LTR            5' LTR (truncated): truncated 5' long terminal repeat (LTR) from HIV-1
    462..587     +  misc_feature   HIV-1 Ψ: packaging signal of human immunodeficiency virus type 1
    571..934     +  CDS            HIV-1 gag (fragment): gag protein from human immunodeficiency virus 1; gag
   1080..1313    +  misc_feature   RRE: The Rev response element (RRE) of HIV-1 allows for Rev-dependent mRNA export from the nucleus to the cytoplasm.
   1690..1790    +  CDS            Rev (fragment): human immunodeficiency virus 1 (HIV-1) Rev protein; rev; enhances nuclear export of unspliced and incompletely spliced viral mRNAs
   1809..1926    +  misc_feature   cPPT/CTS: central polypurine tract and central termination sequence of HIV-1
   1946..1969    -  misc_feature   MCS (fragment): pBluescript multiple cloning site
   1972..2482    +  promoter       hPGK promoter: human phosphoglycerate kinase 1 promoter
   2490..2532    +  misc_feature   MCS (fragment): multiple cloning site
   2533..2583    +  CDS            Lifeact: peptide that binds filamentous actin (Riedl et al., 2008) first 17 amino acids of budding yeast Abp140
   2605..3324    +  CDS            EGFP: the original enhanced GFP (Yang et al., 1996) mammalian codon-optimized
   3337..3925    +  misc_feature   WPRE: woodchuck hepatitis virus posttranscriptional regulatory element
   3942..4010    +  CDS            nef (fragment): NEF_HV1Z2 - Experimental evidence at protein level: Swiss-Prot protein existence level 1. Extracellular Nef protein targets CD4(+) T-lymphocytes for apoptosis by interacting with CXCR4 surface receptors. From Human immunodeficiency virus type 1 group M subtype D (isolate Z2/CDC-Z34) (HIV-1).
   4012..4245    +  LTR            3' LTR (ΔU3): self-inactivating 3' long terminal repeat (LTR) from HIV-1
   4317..4438    +  polyA_signal   SV40 poly(A) signal: SV40 polyadenylation signal
   4478..4613    +  rep_origin     SV40 ori: SV40 origin of replication
   4634..4652    -  promoter       T7 promoter: promoter for bacteriophage T7 RNA polymerase
   4660..4815    +  CDS            lacZα (fragment): LacZα fragment of β-galactosidase; lacZ fragment
   4820..5248    +  rep_origin     f1 ori (sequence partly withheld): f1 bacteriophage origin of replication; arrow indicates direction of (+) strand synthesis
   5301..5405    +  promoter       AmpR promoter: bla
   5406..6266    +  CDS            AmpR: β-lactamase; bla; confers resistance to ampicillin, carbenicillin, and related antibiotics
   6437..7025    +  rep_origin     ori: high-copy-number ColE1/pMB1/pBR322/pUC origin of replication
   7208..7300    +  CDS            lacI (fragment): lac repressor; lacI; The lac repressor binds to the lac operator to inhibit transcription in E. coli. This inhibition can be relieved by adding lactose or isopropyl-β-D-thiogalactopyranoside (IPTG).
   7313..7334    +  protein_bind   CAP binding site: CAP binding activates transcription in the presence of cAMP. E. coli catabolite activator protein
   7349..7379    +  promoter       lac promoter: promoter for the E. coli lac operon
   7387..7403    +  protein_bind   lac operator: The lac repressor binds to the lac operator to inhibit transcription in E. coli. This inhibition can be relieved by adding lactose or isopropyl-β-D-thiogalactopyranoside (IPTG). lac repressor encoded by lacI
   7448..7466    +  promoter       T3 promoter: promoter for bacteriophage T3 RNA polymerase
