[The description below was written by a language model from this plasmid's Addgene catalogue record and pLannotate feature annotations shown in this document.]
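Description:
pLenti.PGK.LifeAct-GFP.W is a third-generation-style, self-inactivating HIV-1 lentiviral transfer vector built on the RRLsin.cPPT.hPGK.eGFP.Wpre backbone, designed to deliver a fluorescent F-actin probe to mammalian cells. It is propagated in E. coli under ampicillin selection (AmpR/β-lactamase) using a ColE1/pUC-type origin. The catalogue lists it as low copy even though the annotated origin is of the high-copy class. The plasmid backbone also carries an f1 origin, an SV40 origin and poly(A) signal, and remnants of a lac/lacZα cassette with flanking T7 and T3 promoters. The listed size is 7,462 bp, while the sequenced record is 7,486 nt.

In the viral portion, an RSV enhancer/promoter replaces U3 upstream of a truncated 5' LTR, so genomic RNA can be produced in packaging cells without Tat. It is followed by the Ψ packaging signal with a partial gag sequence, the Rev response element for Rev-dependent nuclear export, and the cPPT/CTS, which aids nuclear import of the reverse-transcribed genome. The internal human PGK promoter then drives the payload: Lifeact, the first 17 amino acids of budding yeast Abp140, which bind filamentous actin, fused to the N-terminus of EGFP. A WPRE downstream enhances transcript processing and expression, and the ΔU3 3' LTR inactivates LTR promoter activity after integration, leaving PGK as the only active promoter. No mammalian selection marker is annotated, so transduced cells would be identified by fluorescence. The construct is suited to stable, moderate-level labelling of the actin cytoskeleton for live imaging. The record does not specify particular target cells or organisms.
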