Addgene plasmid #51010: pLenti.PGK.LifeAct-GFP.W
Purpose: Lentivector that expresses LifeAct-GFP from internal human PGK promoter
Depositing lab: Rusty Lansford. Depositing organization: California Institute of Technology.
Backbone
  Vector backbone: pLenti.PGK:EGFP
  Backbone manufacturer: L. Naldini
  Total vector size (bp): 7462
  Modifications to backbone: Digested pmRFPruby-N1-Lifeact-EcoRI-BHI with Nhe1/Not1 (T4 DNAP) and ligated into RRLsin.cPPT.hPGK.eGFP.Wpre (Naldini) BamH1/Sal1/T4 DNAP/CIP vector.
  Vector type: Mammalian Expression, Lentiviral
Growth in bacteria
  Bacterial resistance: Ampicillin, 100 μg/mL
  Growth temperature: 37°C
  Growth strain: Stbl3
  Copy number: Low Copy
Gene/Insert
  Gene/Insert name: LifeAct-GFP
  Insert size (bp): 792
  Promoter: human PGK
  Tag / fusion protein: LifeAct (N terminal on insert)
  Cloning method: Restriction Enzyme; 5′ cloning site BamH1 (destroyed during cloning); 3′ cloning site Sal1 (destroyed during cloning)
  Sequencing primers: 5′ EGFP-N; 3′ EGFP-C
Terms and licenses: Academic/Nonprofit Terms; Industry Terms: Not Available to Industry
How to cite: pLenti.PGK.LifeAct-GFP.W was a gift from Rusty Lansford (Addgene plasmid # 51010 ; http://n2t.net/addgene:51010 ; RRID:Addgene_51010)
