>Addgene plasmid #51010 | pLenti.PGK.LifeAct-GFP.W | addgene partial sequence | sequence record 89407 | hPGK-F 5'-GTGTTCCGCATTCTGCAAG-3'
CCTCGTTGACCGAATCACCGACCTCTCTCCCCAGGGGGATCCTAGCGCTACCGGACTCAGATCTCGAGCT
CAAGCTTCGAATTCATGGGTGTCGCAGATTTGATCAAGAAATTCGAAAGCATCTCAAAGGAAGAAGGGGA
TCCACCGGTCGCCACCATGGTGAGCAAGGGCGAGGAGCTGTTCACCGGGGTGGTGCCCATCCTGGTCGAG
CTGGACGGCGACGTAAACGGCCACAAGTTCAGCGTGTCCGGCGAGGGCGAGGGCGATGCCACCTACGGCA
AGCTGACCCTGAAGTTCATCTGCACCACCGGCAAGCTGCCCGTGCCCTGGCCCACCCTCGTGACCACCCT
GACCTACGGCGTGCAGTGCTTCAGCCGCTACCCCGACCACATGAAGCAGCACGACTTCTTCAAGTCCGCC
ATGCCCGAAGGCTACGTCCAGGAGCGCACCATCTTCTTCAAGGACGACGGCAACTACAAGACCCGCGCCG
AGGTGAAGTTCGAGGGCGACACCCTGGTGAACCGCATCGAGCTGAAGGGCATCGACTTCAAGGAGGACGG
CAACATCCTGGGGCACAAGCTGGAGTACAACTACAACAGCCACAACGTCTATATCATGGCCGACAAGCAG
AAGAACGGCATCAAGGTGAACTTCAAGATCCGCCACAACATCGAGGACGGCAGCGTGCAGCTCGCCGACC
ACTACCAGCAGAACACCCCCATCGGCGACGGCCCCGTGCTGCTGCCCGACAACCACTACCTGAGCACCCA
GTCCGCCCTGAGCAAAGACCCCAACGAGAAGCGCGATCACATGGTCCTGCTGGAGTTCGTGACCGCCGCC
GGGATCACTCTCGGCATGGACGAGC
