>Addgene plasmid #51010 | pLenti.PGK.LifeAct-GFP.W | addgene partial sequence | sequence record 89415 | WPRE-R 5'-CATAGCGTAAAAGGAGCAACA-3'
AATTTTGTAATCCAGAGGTTGATTGTCGAGGCCGCTTTACTTGTACAGCTCGTCCATGCCGAGAGTGATC
CCGGCGGCGGTCACGAACTCCAGCAGGACCATGTGATCGCGCTTCTCGTTGGGGTCTTTGCTCAGGGCGG
ACTGGGTGCTCAGGTAGTGGTTGTCGGGCAGCAGCACGGGGCCGTCGCCGATGGGGGTGTTCTGCTGGTA
GTGGTCGGCGAGCTGCACGCTGCCGTCCTCGATGTTGTGGCGGATCTTGAAGTTCACCTTGATGCCGTTC
TTCTGCTTGTCGGCCATGATATAGACGTTGTGGCTGTTGTAGTTGTACTCCAGCTTGTGCCCCAGGATGT
TGCCGTCCTCCTTGAAGTCGATGCCCTTCAGCTCGATGCGGTTCACCAGGGTGTCGCCCTCGAACTTCAC
CTCGGCGCGGGTCTTGTAGTTGCCGTCGTCCTTGAAGAAGATGGTGCGCTCCTGGACGTAGCCTTCGGGC
ATGGCGGACTTGAAGAAGTCGTGCTGCTTCATGTGGTCGGGGTAGCGGCTGAAGCACTGCACGCCGTAGG
TCAGGGTGGTCACGAGGGTGGGCCAGGGCACGGGCAGCTTGCCGGTGGTGCAGATGAACTTCAGGGTCAG
CTTGCCGTAGGTGGCATCGCCCTCGCCCTCGCCGGACACGCTGAACTTGTGGCCGTTTACGTCGCCGTCC
AGCTCGACCAGGATGGGCACCACCCCGGTGAACAGCTCCTCGCCCTTGCTCACCATGGTGGCGACCGGTG
GATCCCCTTCTTCCTTTGAGATGCTTTC
